>Addgene plasmid #235001 | pDest17_Beckwith-Wiedemann syndrome chromosomal region 1 candidate gene B protein LCD (1-136) | addgene full sequence | sequence record 466923 | Addgene NGS Result
AGATCTCGATCCCGCGAAATTAATACGACTCACTATAGGGAGACCACAACGGTTTCCCTCTAGAAATAAT
TTTGTTTAACTTTAAGAAGGAGATATACATATGTCGTACTACCATCACCATCACCATCACCTCGAATCAA
CAAGTTTGTACAAAAAAGCAGGCTCCGAAAACCTGTATTTCCAGGGTAGCATGGGTGAACTGCCGGGTAG
CGAAGGTATGTGGGAAAATTGCCCGCTGGGTTGGGTTAAAAAGAAAGCAAGCGGTACCCTGGCACCGCTG
GATTTTCTGCTGCAGCGTAAACGTCTGTGGCTGTGGGCAAGCGAACCGGTTCGTCCGCAGCCGCAGGGTA
TTCATCGCTTTCGTGAAGCCCGTCGTCAGTTTTGCCGTATGCGCGGTAGTCGTCTGACCGGTGGCCGTAA
AGGCTTTGGCAGTAGTGGTCTGCGTTTTGGTCGTGGTGGTTTTAGTGAAGAAGTGATGCCGCAGCCGGTG
CTGAAAGCAATGCGTTGTGCAGAAGGTGCATGGTGGTTTAGCCCGGATGGTCCGGCAGGTAGTGCAGCCA
GCATTTGGCCGGCAGAAGGCGCCGAAGGCCTGCCTGGTTAAAACCCAGCTTTCTTGTACAAAGTGGTTGA
TTCGAGGCTGCTAACAAAGCCCGAAAGGAAGCTGAGTTGGCTGCTGCCACCGCTGAGCAATAACTAGCAT
AACCCCTTGGGGCCTCTAAACGGGTCTTGAGGGGTTTTTTGCTGAAAGGAGGAACTATATCCGGATATCC
ACAGGACGGGTGTGGTCGCCATGATCGCGTAGTCGATAGTGGCTCCAAGTAGCGAAGCGAGCAGGACTGG
GCGGCGGCCAAAGCGGTCGGACAGTGCTCCGAGAACGGGTGCGCATAGAAATTGCATCAACGCATATAGC
GCTAGCAGCACGCCATAGTGACTGGCGATGCTGTCGGAATGGACGATATCCCGCAAGAGGCCCGGCAGTA
CCGGCATAACCAAGCCTATGCCTACAGCATCCAGGGTGACGGTGCCGAGGATGACGATGAGCGCATTGTT
AGATTTCATACACGGTGCCTGACTGCGTTAGCAATTTAACTGTGATAAACTACCGCATTAAAGCTTATCG
ATGATAAGCTGTCAAACATGAGAATTCTTGAAGACGAAAGGGCCTCGTGATACGCCTATTTTTATAGGTT
AATGTCATGATAATAATGGTTTCTTAGACGTCAGGTGGCACTTTTCGGGGAAATGTGCGCGGAACCCCTA
TTTGTTTATTTTTCTAAATACATTCAAATATGTATCCGCTCATGAGACAATAACCCTGATAAATGCTTCA
ATAATATTGAAAAAGGAAGAGTATGAGTATTCAACATTTCCGTGTCGCCCTTATTCCCTTTTTTGCGGCA
TTTTGCCTTCCTGTTTTTGCTCACCCAGAAACGCTGGTGAAAGTAAAAGATGCTGAAGATCAGTTGGGTG
CACGAGTGGGTTACATCGAACTGGATCTCAACAGCGGTAAGATCCTTGAGAGTTTTCGCCCCGAAGAACG
TTTTCCAATGATGAGCACTTTTAAAGTTCTGCTATGTGGCGCGGTATTATCCCGTGTTGACGCCGGGCAA
GAGCAACTCGGTCGCCGCATACACTATTCTCAGAATGACTTGGTTGAGTACTCACCAGTCACAGAAAAGC
ATCTTACGGATGGCATGACAGTAAGAGAATTATGCAGTGCTGCCATAACCATGAGTGATAACACTGCGGC
CAACTTACTTCTGACAACGATCGGAGGACCGAAGGAGCTAACCGCTTTTTTGCACAACATGGGGGATCAT
GTAACTCGCCTTGATCGTTGGGAACCGGAGCTGAATGAAGCCATACCAAACGACGAGCGTGACACCACGA
TGCCTGCAGCAATGGCAACAACGTTGCGCAAACTATTAACTGGCGAACTACTTACTCTAGCTTCCCGGCA
ACAATTAATAGACTGGATGGAGGCGGATAAAGTTGCAGGACCACTTCTGCGCTCGGCCCTTCCGGCTGGC
TGGTTTATTGCTGATAAATCTGGAGCCGGTGAGCGTGGGTCTCGCGGTATCATTGCAGCACTGGGGCCAG
ATGGTAAGCCCTCCCGTATCGTAGTTATCTACACGACGGGGAGTCAGGCAACTATGGATGAACGAAATAG
ACAGATCGCTGAGATAGGTGCCTCACTGATTAAGCATTGGTAACTGTCAGACCAAGTTTACTCATATATA
CTTTAGATTGATTTAAAACTTCATTTTTAATTTAAAAGGATCTAGGTGAAGATCCTTTTTGATAATCTCA
TGACCAAAATCCCTTAACGTGAGTTTTCGTTCCACTGAGCGTCAGACCCCGTAGAAAAGATCAAAGGATC
TTCTTGAGATCCTTTTTTTCTGCGCGTAATCTGCTGCTTGCAAACAAAAAAACCACCGCTACCAGCGGTG
GTTTGTTTGCCGGATCAAGAGCTACCAACTCTTTTTCCGAAGGTAACTGGCTTCAGCAGAGCGCAGATAC
CAAATACTGTCCTTCTAGTGTAGCCGTAGTTAGGCCACCACTTCAAGAACTCTGTAGCACCGCCTACATA
CCTCGCTCTGCTAATCCTGTTACCAGTGGCTGCTGCCAGTGGCGATAAGTCGTGTCTTACCGGGTTGGAC
TCAAGACGATAGTTACCGGATAAGGCGCAGCGGTCGGGCTGAACGGGGGGTTCGTGCACACAGCCCAGCT
TGGAGCGAACGACCTACACCGAACTGAGATACCTACAGCGTGAGCTATGAGAAAGCGCCACGCTTCCCGA
AGGGAGAAAGGCGGACAGGTATCCGGTAAGCGGCAGGGTCGGAACAGGAGAGCGCACGAGGGAGCTTCCA
GGGGGAAACGCCTGGTATCTTTATAGTCCTGTCGGGTTTCGCCACCTCTGACTTGAGCGTCGATTTTTGT
GATGCTCGTCAGGGGGGCGGAGCCTATGGAAAAACGCCAGCAACGCGGCCTTTTTACGGTTCCTGGCCTT
TTGCTGGCCTTTTGCTCACATGTTCTTTCCTGCGTTATCCCCTGATTCTGTGGATAACCGTATTACCGCC
TTTGAGTGAGCTGATACCGCTCGCCGCAGCCGAACGACCGAGCGCAGCGAGTCAGTGAGCGAGGAAGCGG
AAGAGCGCCTGATGCGGTATTTTCTCCTTACGCATCTGTGCGGTATTTCACACCGCAATGGTGCACTCTC
AGTACAATCTGCTCTGATGCCGCATAGTTAAGCCAGTATACACTCCGCTATCGCTACGTGACTGGGTCAT
GGCTGCGCCCCGACACCCGCCAACACCCGCTGACGCGCCCTGACGGGCTTGTCTGCTCCCGGCATCCGCT
TACAGACAAGCTGTGACCGTCTCCGGGAGCTGCATGTGTCAGAGGTTTTCACCGTCATCACCGAAACGCG
CGAGGCAGCTGCGGTAAAGCTCATCAGCGTGGTCGTGAAGCGATTCACAGATGTCTGCCTGTTCATCCGC
GTCCAGCTCGTTGAGTTTCTCCAGAAGCGTTAATGTCTGGCTTCTGATAAAGCGGGCCATGTTAAGGGCG
GTTTTTTCCTGTTTGGTCACTGATGCCTCCGTGTAAGGGGGATTTCTGTTCATGGGGGTAATGATACCGA
TGAAACGAGAGAGGATGCTCACGATACGGGTTACTGATGATGAACATGCCCGGTTACTGGAACGTTGTGA
GGGTAAACAACTGGCGGTATGGATGCGGCGGGACCAGAGAAAAATCACTCAGGGTCAATGCCAGCGCTTC
GTTAATACAGATGTAGGTGTTCCACAGGGTAGCCAGCAGCATCCTGCGATGCAGATCCGGAACATAATGG
TGCAGGGCGCTGACTTCCGCGTTTCCAGACTTTACGAAACACGGAAACCGAAGACCATTCATGTTGTTGC
TCAGGTCGCAGACGTTTTGCAGCAGCAGTCGCTTCACGTTCGCTCGCGTATCGGTGATTCATTCTGCTAA
CCAGTAAGGCAACCCCGCCAGCCTAGCCGGGTCCTCAACGACAGGAGCACGATCATGCGCACCCGTGGCC
AGGACCCAACGCTGCCCGAGATGCGCCGCGTGCGGCTGCTGGAGATGGCGGACGCGATGGATATGTTCTG
CCAAGGGTTGGTTTGCGCATTCACAGTTCTCCGCAAGAATTGATTGGCTCCAATTCTTGGAGTGGTGAAT
CCGTTAGCGAGGTGCCGCCGGCTTCCATTCAGGTCGAGGTGGCCCGGCTCCATGCACCGCGACGCAACGC
GGGGAGGCAGACAAGGTATAGGGCGGCGCCTACAATCCATGCCAACCCGTTCCATGTGCTCGCCGAGGCG
GCATAAATCGCCGTGACGATCAGCGGTCCAATGATCGAAGTTAGGCTGGTAAGAGCCGCGAGCGATCCTT
GAAGCTGTCCCTGATGGTCGTCATCTACCTGCCTGGACAGCATGGCCTGCAACGCGGGCATCCCGATGCC
GCCGGAAGCGAGAAGAATCATAATGGGGAAGGCCATCCAGCCTCGCGTCGCGAACGCCAGCAAGACGTAG
CCCAGCGCGTCGGCCGCCATGCCGGCGATAATGGCCTGCTTCTCGCCGAAACGTTTGGTGGCGGGACCAG
TGACGAAGGCTTGAGCGAGGGCGTGCAAGATTCCGAATACCGCAAGCGACAGGCCGATCATCGTCGCGCT
CCAGCGAAAGCGGTCCTCGCCGAAAATGACCCAGAGCGCTGCCGGCACCTGTCCTACGAGTTGCATGATA
AAGAAGACAGTCATAAGTGCGGCGACGATAGTCATGCCCCGCGCCCACCGGAAGGAGCTGACTGGGTTGA
AGGCTCTCAAGGGCATCGGTCGATCGACGCTCTCCCTTATGCGACTCCTGCATTAGGAAGCAGCCCAGTA
GTAGGTTGAGGCCGTTGAGCACCGCCGCCGCAAGGAATGGTGCATGCAAGGAGATGGCGCCCAACAGTCC
CCCGGCCACGGGGCCTGCCACCATACCCACGCCGAAACAAGCGCTCATGAGCCCGAAGTGGCGAGCCCGA
TCTTCCCCATCGGTGATGTCGGCGATATAGGCGCCAGCAACCGCACCTGTGGCGCCGGTGATGCCGGCCA
CGATGCGTCCGGCGTAGAGGATCG
Features (pLannotate 1.2.2; 17 found; start..end, strand, type, name):
     21..39      +  promoter       T7 promoter: promoter for bacteriophage T7 RNA polymerase
     71..93      +  RBS            RBS: efficient ribosome binding site from bacteriophage T7 gene 10 (Olins and Rangwala, 1989)
    111..131     +  CDS            8xHis (fragment): 8xHis affinity tag
    140..164     +  protein_bind   attB1: mutant version of attB; recombination site for the Gateway® BP reaction BP Clonase™
    191..598     +  CDS            SLC22A18AS (fragment): BWR1B_HUMAN - Also known as BWR1B, BWSCR1B, ORCTL2S, SLC22A1LS. Experimental evidence at protein level: Swiss-Prot protein existence level 1. From Homo sapiens (Human).
    603..627     -  protein_bind   attB2: mutant version of attB; recombination site for the Gateway® BP reaction BP Clonase™
    637..686     +  CDS            SET1 (fragment): solubility-enhancement tag derived from T7 phage gene 10B
    694..741     +  terminator     T7 terminator: transcription terminator for bacteriophage T7 RNA polymerase
    767..1059    -  CDS            TcR (fragment): tetracycline efflux protein; tet; confers resistance to tetracycline
   1107..1135    -  promoter       tet promoter: E. coli promoter for tetracycline efflux protein gene
   1248..1352    +  promoter       AmpR promoter: bla
   1353..2213    +  CDS            AmpR: β-lactamase; bla; confers resistance to ampicillin, carbenicillin, and related antibiotics
   2384..2972    +  rep_origin     ori: high-copy-number ColE1/pMB1/pBR322/pUC origin of replication
   3158..3297    -  misc_feature   bom: basis of mobility region from pBR322
   3399..3590    -  CDS            rop: Rop protein, which maintains plasmids at low copy number; rop
   3607..3987    +  CDS            YPB1_ECOLX: Protein predicted: Swiss-Prot protein existence level 4. From Escherichia coli.
   4229..5133    -  CDS            TcR (fragment): tetracycline efflux protein; tet; confers resistance to tetracycline
