[The description below was written by a language model from this plasmid's Addgene catalogue record and pLannotate feature annotations shown in this document.]
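Description:
pDest17_Beckwith-Wiedemann syndrome chromosomal region 1 candidate gene B protein LCD (1-136) is a bacterial expression plasmid of about 5.1 kb, built on the Gateway destination vector pDest17. It produces residues 1–136 of the human protein annotated as SLC22A18AS (also known as BWR1B). The name labels this segment "LCD", presumably a low-complexity domain, although the record does not expand the abbreviation. The coding sequence came from codon-optimized gene synthesis and was introduced by Gateway cloning, so it sits between attB1 and attB2 recombination sites.

Transcription is driven by a T7 promoter, followed by the phage T7 gene 10 ribosome binding site, and ends at a T7 terminator. Expression therefore requires a host that supplies T7 RNA polymerase. An N-terminal histidine tag is encoded upstream of attB1; the catalogue describes it as 6xHis, and the annotation tool matched it as a partial 8xHis. The catalogue also lists a TEV protease site between the tag and the insert, which is not separately annotated in the feature table. According to the depositor, TEV cleavage leaves a Gly-Ser remnant at the N-terminus of the released protein. A short fragment matching a T7 gene 10B-derived solubility tag is annotated after attB2. It is probably residual vector sequence rather than part of the product, but the record does not clarify this.

The backbone is pBR322-like, with a ColE1/pMB1-type origin plus the rop gene and bom region, consistent with the low copy number listed. Selection is by ampicillin through β-lactamase. Only fragments of the tetracycline resistance gene remain, so tetracycline selection should not be assumed. The plasmid is intended for recombinant production and His-tag affinity purification of this protein segment in E. coli.
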