Addgene plasmid #235001: pDest17_Beckwith-Wiedemann syndrome chromosomal region 1 candidate gene B protein LCD (1-136)
Purpose: Bacterial expression of N-terminally 6His tagged Beckwith-Wiedemann syndrome chromosomal region 1 candidate gene B protein LCD
Depositing lab: Tanja Mittag. Depositing organization: St. Jude Children's Research Hospital.
Backbone
  Vector backbone: pDest17
  Backbone manufacturer: GeneUniversal Inc.
  Vector type: Bacterial Expression
Growth in bacteria
  Bacterial resistance: Ampicillin, 100 μg/mL
  Growth temperature: 37°C
  Growth strain: DH5alpha
  Copy number: Low Copy
Gene/Insert
  Gene/Insert name: Beckwith-Wiedemann syndrome chromosomal region 1 candidate gene B protein
  Species: H. sapiens (human)
  Entrez Gene: LOC129490717
  Promoter: T7
  Tag / fusion protein: 6xHis-TEV (N terminal on backbone)
  Cloning method: Gateway Cloning
Resource information
  A portion of this plasmid was derived from a plasmid made by: Codon optimized gene synthesis
Terms and licenses: Academic/Nonprofit Terms; Industry Terms: Not Available to Industry
Depositor comments: TEV cleavage leaves N-terminal GS tag
How to cite: pDest17_Beckwith-Wiedemann syndrome chromosomal region 1 candidate gene B protein LCD (1-136) was a gift from Tanja Mittag (Addgene plasmid # 235001 ; http://n2t.net/addgene:235001 ; RRID:Addgene_235001)
