>Addgene plasmid #235001 | pDest17_Beckwith-Wiedemann syndrome chromosomal region 1 candidate gene B protein LCD (1-136) | depositor partial sequence | sequence record 462427 | Orf Sequence
GTACAAAAAAGCAGGCTCCGAAAACCTGTATTTCCAGGGTAGCATGGGTGAACTGCCGGGTAGCGAAGGT
ATGTGGGAAAATTGCCCGCTGGGTTGGGTTAAAAAGAAAGCAAGCGGTACCCTGGCACCGCTGGATTTTC
TGCTGCAGCGTAAACGTCTGTGGCTGTGGGCAAGCGAACCGGTTCGTCCGCAGCCGCAGGGTATTCATCG
CTTTCGTGAAGCCCGTCGTCAGTTTTGCCGTATGCGCGGTAGTCGTCTGACCGGTGGCCGTAAAGGCTTT
GGCAGTAGTGGTCTGCGTTTTGGTCGTGGTGGTTTTAGTGAAGAAGTGATGCCGCAGCCGGTGCTGAAAG
CAATGCGTTGTGCAGAAGGTGCATGGTGGTTTAGCCCGGATGGTCCGGCAGGTAGTGCAGCCAGCATTTG
GCCGGCAGAAGGCGCCGAAGGCCTGCCTGGTTAAAACCCAGCTTT
